Addgene plasmid #149052: pGBW-m4046584
Purpose: Yeast Expression plasmid for SARS-CoV-2 RNA-dependent RNA polymerase
Depositing lab: Ginkgo Bioworks & Benjie Chen. Depositing organization: Ginkgo Bioworks.
Backbone
  Vector backbone: AmpR; 2u URA3
  Backbone size w/o insert (bp): 4078
  Vector type: Yeast Expression
  Selectable markers: URA3
Growth in bacteria
  Bacterial resistance: Ampicillin, 100 μg/mL
  Growth temperature: 37°C
  Growth strain: DH5alpha
  Copy number: High Copy
Gene/Insert
  Gene/Insert name: SARS-CoV-2 RNA-dependent RNA polymerase
  Species: S. cerevisiae (budding yeast); Severe acute respiratory syndrome coronavirus 2
  Insert size (bp): 2789
  Mutation: wt
  Entrez Gene: ORF1ab (a.k.a. GU280_gp01)
  Promoter: pGAL1
  Tag / fusion protein: Cleavable thrombin;StrepII (C terminal on backbone)
  Cloning method: Unknown
Resource information
  A portion of this plasmid was derived from a plasmid made by: GinkgoBioworks
Depositor comments: NCBI Reference Sequence: YP_009725307.1. Created by gene synthesis with Not1 site. NGS used for QC was performed by Ginkgo and may not fully cover the entire plasmid.
How to cite: pGBW-m4046584 was a gift from Ginkgo Bioworks & Benjie Chen (Addgene plasmid # 149052 ; http://n2t.net/addgene:149052 ; RRID:Addgene_149052)
