[The description below was written by a language model from this plasmid's Addgene catalogue record and pLannotate feature annotations shown in this document.]
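Description:
pGBW-m4046584 is an E. coli–S. cerevisiae shuttle plasmid for galactose-inducible expression of the SARS-CoV-2 RNA-dependent RNA polymerase in budding yeast. In bacteria it replicates from a high-copy ColE1/pUC-type origin and is selected with ampicillin. The AmpR (β-lactamase) gene appears to be driven by a cat promoter and is flanked by short bacterial terminators (tonB, T7Te, T3Te) that insulate the backbone modules. The automated annotation also reports a short rop reading frame next to AmpR, although the catalogue entry lists the plasmid as high copy. In yeast, the 2μ origin supports multicopy episomal maintenance. The URA3 marker with its own promoter allows selection in ura3 auxotrophic strains and can be counterselected with 5-FOA.

The payload is a wild-type polymerase coding sequence of roughly 2.8 kb, made by gene synthesis and corresponding to a mature product of the viral ORF1ab polyprotein. The listing of S. cerevisiae alongside the virus as species may reflect codon adaptation, but the record does not say so. The feature table labels this region generically as a fragment of the replicase polyprotein, and the attached functional text concerns the 2'-O-methyltransferase. That text is inherited from the polyprotein database entry rather than describing this insert. The coding sequence sits between the GAL1 promoter, which is regulated by Gal4 and induced by galactose, and a CYC1 terminator fragment. According to the catalogue, the backbone supplies a C-terminal StrepII tag preceded by a thrombin cleavage site, allowing affinity capture and subsequent tag removal, though neither element is annotated separately. The plasmid is suited to producing and purifying recombinant polymerase from yeast. The depositor notes that the sequencing used for quality control may not cover the entire plasmid.
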