Features (pLannotate 1.2.2; 13 found; start..end, strand, type, name):
     25..466     +  promoter       GAL1 promoter: S. cerevisiae GAL1; inducible promoter, regulated by Gal4
    481..3270    +  CDS            rep (fragment): R1AB_SARS2 - Experimental evidence at protein level: Swiss-Prot protein existence level 1. [2'-O-methyltransferase]: Methyltransferase that mediates mRNA cap 2'-O-ribose methylation to the 5'-cap structure of viral mRNAs. N7-methyl guanosine cap is a prerequisite for binding of nsp16. Therefore plays an essential role in viral mRNAs cap methylation which is essential to evade immune system. From Severe acute respiratory syndrome coronavirus 2 (2019-nCoV) (SARS-CoV-2).
   3341..3513    +  terminator     CYC1 terminator (fragment): S. cerevisiae CYC1; transcription terminator for CYC1
   3549..3725    +  promoter       URA3 promoter (fragment): S. cerevisiae URA3
   3726..4529    +  CDS            URA3: orotidine-5'-phosphate decarboxylase, required for uracil biosynthesis; S. cerevisiae URA3; yeast auxotrophic marker, counterselectable with 5-fluoroorotic acid (5-FOA)
   4612..5594    -  rep_origin     2μ ori: yeast 2μ plasmid origin of replication
   5672..5701    +  terminator     T3Te terminator: phage T3 early transcription terminator
   5723..6310    +  rep_origin     ori: high-copy-number ColE1/pMB1/pBR322/pUC origin of replication
   6322..6349    -  terminator     T7Te terminator: phage T7 early transcription terminator
   6373..6564    -  CDS            rop: Rop protein, which maintains plasmids at low copy number; rop
   6565..7425    -  CDS            AmpR: β-lactamase; bla; confers resistance to ampicillin, carbenicillin, and related antibiotics
   7426..7528    -  promoter       cat promoter: promoter of the E. coli cat gene encoding chloramphenicol acetyltransferase
   7529..7560    -  terminator     tonB terminator: bidirectional E. coli tonB-P14 transcription terminator
>Addgene plasmid #149052 | pGBW-m4046584 | addgene full sequence | sequence record 297895 | Ginkgo NGS Result
GCGGCCGCTTGCTATATTGAAGTACGGATTAGAAGCCGCCGAGCGGGCGACAGCCCTCCGACGGAAGACT
CTCCTCCGTGCGTCCTCGTCTTCACCGGTCGCGTTCCTGAAACGCAGATGTGCCTCGCGCCGCACTGCTC
CGAACAATAAAGATTCTACAATACTAGCTTTTATGGTTATGAAGAGGAAAAATTGGCAGTAACCTGGCCC
CACAAACCTTCAAATTAACGAATCAAATTAACAACCATAGGATGATAATGCGATTAGTTTTTTAGCCTTA
TTTCTGGGGTAATTAATCAGCGAAGCGATGATTTTTGATCTATTAACAGATATATAAATGGAAAAGCTGC
ATAACCACTTTAACTAATACTTTCAACATTTTCAGTTTGTATTACTTCTTATTCAAATGTCATAAAAGTA
TCAACAAAAAATTGTTAATATACCTCTATACTTTAACGTCAAGGAGAAAAAACTATAATGGCTGATGCAC
AATCGTTTTTAAACCGGGTTTGCGGTGTAAGTGCAGCCCGTCTTACACCGTGCGGCACAGGCACTAGTAC
TGATGTCGTATACAGGGCTTTTGACATCTACAATGATAAAGTAGCTGGTTTTGCTAAATTCCTAAAAACT
AATTGTTGTCGCTTCCAAGAAAAGGACGAAGATGACAATTTAATTGATTCTTACTTTGTAGTTAAGAGAC
ACACTTTCTCTAACTACCAACATGAAGAAACAATTTATAATTTACTTAAGGATTGTCCAGCTGTTGCTAA
ACATGACTTCTTTAAGTTTAGAATAGACGGTGACATGGTACCACATATATCACGTCAACGTCTTACTAAA
TACACAATGGCAGACCTCGTCTATGCTTTAAGGCATTTTGATGAAGGTAATTGTGACACATTAAAAGAAA
TACTTGTCACATACAATTGTTGTGATGATGATTATTTCAATAAAAAGGACTGGTATGATTTTGTAGAAAA
CCCAGATATATTACGCGTATACGCCAACTTAGGTGAACGTGTACGCCAAGCTTTGTTAAAAACAGTACAA
TTCTGTGATGCCATGCGAAATGCTGGTATTGTTGGTGTACTGACATTAGATAATCAAGATCTCAATGGTA
ACTGGTATGATTTCGGTGATTTCATACAAACCACGCCAGGTAGTGGAGTTCCTGTTGTAGATTCTTATTA
TTCATTGTTAATGCCTATATTAACCTTGACCAGGGCTTTAACTGCAGAGTCACATGTTGACACTGACTTA
ACAAAGCCTTACATTAAGTGGGATTTGTTAAAATATGACTTCACGGAAGAGAGGTTAAAACTCTTTGACC
GTTATTTTAAATATTGGGATCAGACATACCACCCAAATTGTGTTAACTGTTTGGATGACAGATGCATTCT
GCATTGTGCAAACTTTAATGTTTTATTCTCTACAGTGTTCCCACCTACAAGTTTTGGACCACTAGTGAGA
AAAATATTTGTTGATGGTGTTCCATTTGTAGTTTCAACTGGATACCACTTCAGAGAGCTAGGTGTTGTAC
ATAATCAGGATGTAAACTTACATAGCTCTAGACTTAGTTTTAAGGAATTACTTGTGTATGCTGCTGACCC
TGCTATGCACGCTGCTTCTGGTAATCTATTACTAGATAAACGCACTACGTGCTTTTCAGTAGCTGCACTT
ACTAACAATGTTGCTTTTCAAACTGTCAAACCCGGTAATTTTAACAAAGACTTCTATGACTTTGCTGTGT
CTAAGGGTTTCTTTAAGGAAGGAAGTTCTGTTGAATTAAAACACTTCTTCTTTGCTCAGGATGGTAATGC
TGCTATCAGCGATTATGACTACTATCGTTATAATCTACCAACAATGTGTGATATCAGACAACTACTATTT
GTAGTTGAAGTTGTTGATAAGTACTTTGATTGTTACGATGGTGGCTGTATTAATGCTAACCAAGTCATCG
TCAACAACCTAGACAAATCAGCTGGTTTTCCATTTAATAAATGGGGTAAGGCTAGACTTTATTATGATTC
AATGAGTTATGAGGATCAAGATGCACTTTTCGCATATACAAAACGTAATGTCATCCCTACTATAACTCAA
ATGAATCTTAAGTATGCCATTAGTGCAAAGAATAGAGCTCGCACCGTAGCTGGTGTCTCTATCTGTAGTA
CTATGACCAATAGACAGTTTCATCAAAAATTATTGAAATCAATAGCCGCCACTAGAGGAGCTACTGTAGT
AATTGGAACAAGCAAATTCTATGGTGGTTGGCACAACATGTTAAAAACTGTTTATAGTGATGTAGAAAAC
CCTCACCTTATGGGTTGGGATTATCCTAAATGTGATAGAGCCATGCCTAACATGCTTAGAATTATGGCCT
CACTTGTTCTTGCTCGCAAACATACAACGTGTTGTAGCTTGTCACACCGTTTCTATAGATTAGCTAATGA
GTGTGCTCAAGTATTGAGTGAAATGGTCATGTGTGGCGGTTCACTATATGTTAAACCAGGTGGAACCTCA
TCAGGAGATGCCACAACTGCTTATGCTAATAGTGTTTTTAACATTTGTCAAGCTGTCACGGCCAATGTTA
ATGCACTTTTATCTACTGATGGTAACAAAATTGCCGATAAGTATGTCCGCAATTTACAACACAGACTTTA
TGAGTGTCTCTATAGAAATAGAGATGTTGACACAGACTTTGTGAATGAGTTTTACGCATATTTGCGTAAA
CATTTCTCAATGATGATACTCTCTGACGATGCTGTTGTGTGTTTCAATAGCACTTATGCATCTCAAGGTC
TAGTGGCTAGCATAAAGAACTTTAAGTCAGTTCTTTATTATCAAAACAATGTTTTTATGTCTGAAGCAAA
ATGTTGGACTGAGACTGACCTTACTAAAGGACCTCATGAATTTTGCTCTCAACATACAATGCTAGTTAAA
CAGGGTGATGATTATGTGTACCTTCCTTACCCAGATCCATCAAGAATCCTAGGGGCCGGCTGTTTTGTAG
ATGATATCGTAAAAACAGATGGTACACTTATGATTGAACGGTTCGTGTCTTTAGCTATAGATGCTTACCC
ACTTACTAAACATCCTAATCAGGAGTATGCTGATGTCTTTCATTTGTACTTACAATACATAAGAAAGCTA
CATGATGAGTTAACAGGACACATGTTAGACATGTATTCTGTTATGCTTACTAATGATAACACTTCAAGGT
ATTGGGAACCTGAGTTTTATGAGGCTATGTACACACCGCATACAGTCTTACTCGTGCCGAGAGGTTCTTG
GAGCCATCCGCAGTTTGAAAAATAAACAGGCCCCTTTTCCTTTGTCGATATCATGTAATTAGTTATGTCA
CGCTTACATTCACGCCCTCCTCCCACATCCGCTCTAACCGAAAAGGAAGGAGTTAGACAACCTGAAGTCT
AGGTCCCTATTTATTTTTTTTAATAGTTATGTTAGTATTAAGAACGTTATTTATATTTCAAATTTTTCTT
TTTTTTCTGTACAAAGCGGCCGCCGAACCACTAGTGCACTGCAGTACACGGTTTCCTTGAAATTTTTTTG
ATTCGGTAATCTCCGAACAGAAGGAAGAACGAAGGAAGGAGCACAGACTTAGATTGGTATATATACGCAT
ATGTAGTGTTGAAGAAACATGAAATTGCCCAGTATTCTTAACCCAACTGCACAGAACAAAAACGTGCAGG
AAACGAAGATAAATCATGTCGAAAGCTACATATAAGGAACGTGCTGCTACTCATCCTAGTCCTGTTGCTG
CCAAGCTATTTAATATCATGCACGAAAAGCAAACAAACTTGTGTGCTTCATTGGATGTTCGTACCACCAA
GGAATTACTGGAGTTAGTTGAAGCATTAGGTCCCAAAATTTGTTTACTAAAAACACATGTGGATATCTTG
ACTGATTTTTCCATGGAGGGCACAGTTAAGCCGCTAAAGGCATTATCCGCCAAGTACAATTTTTTACTCT
TCGAGGACAGAAAATTTGCTGACATTGGTAATACAGTCAAATTGCAGTACTCTGCGGGTGTATACAGAAT
AGCAGAATGGGCAGACATTACGAATGCACACGGTGTGGTGGGCCCAGGTATTGTTAGCGGTTTGAAGCAG
GCGGCAGAAGAAGTAACAAAGGAACCTAGAGGCCTTTTGATGTTAGCAGAATTGTCATGCAAGGGCTCCC
TATCTACTGGAGAATATACTAAGGGTACTGTTGACATTGCGAAGAGCGACAAAGATTTTGTTATCGGCTT
TATTGCTCAAAGAGACATGGGTGGAAGAGATGAAGGTTACGATTGGTTGATTATGACACCCGGTGTGGGT
TTAGATGACAAGGGAGATGCATTGGGTCAACAGTATAGAACCGTGGATGATGTGGTTTCTACAGGATCTG
ACATTATTATTGTTGGAAGAGGACTATTTGCAAAGGGAAGGGATGCTAAGGTAGAGGGTGAACGTTACAG
AAAAGCAGGCTGGGAAGCATATTTGAGAAGATGCGGCCAGCAAAACTAAAAAACTGTATTATAAGTAAAT
GCATGTATACTAAACTCACAAATTAGAGCTTCAATTTAATTATATCAGTTATTACCCGAGTAACGAAGCA
TCTGTGCTTCATTTTGTAGAACAAAAATGCAACGCGAGAGCGCTAATTTTTCAAACAAAGAATCTGAGCT
GCATTTTTACAGAACAGAAATGCAACGCGAAAGCGCTATTTTACCAACGAAGAATCTGTGCTTCATTTTT
GTAAAACAAAAATGCAACGCGAGAGCGCTAATTTTTCAAACAAAGAATCTGAGCTGCATTTTTACAGAAC
AGAAATGCAACGCGAGAGCGCTATTTTACCAACAAAGAATCTATACTTCTTTTTTGTTCTACAAAAATGC
ATCCCGAGAGCGCTATTTTTCTAACAAAGCATCTTAGATTACTTTTTTTCTCCTTTGTGCGCTCTATAAT
GCAGTCTCTTGATAACTTTTTGCACTGTAGGTCCGTTAAGGTTAGAAGAAGGCTACTTTGGTGTCTATTT
TCTCTTCCATAAAAAAAGCCTGACTCCACTTCCCGCGTTTACTGATTACTAGCGAAGCTGCGGGTGCATT
TTTTCAAGATAAAGGCATCCCCGATTATATTCTATACCGATGTGGATTGCGCATACTTTGTGAACAGAAA
GTGATAGCGTTGATGATTCTTCATTGGTCAGAAAATTATGAACGGTTTCTTCTATTTTGTCTCTATATAC
TACGTATAGGAAATGTTTACATTTTCGTATTGTTTTCGATTCACTCTATGAATAGTTCTTACTACAATTT
TTTTGTCTAAAGAGTAATACTAGAGATAAACATAAAAAATGTAGAGGTCGAGTTTAGATGCAAGTTCAAG
GAGCGAAAGGTGGATGGGTAGGTTATATAGGGATATAGCACAGAGATATATAGCAAAGAGATACTTTTGA
GCAATGTTTGTGGAAGCGGTATTCGCAATATTTTAGTAGCTCGTTACAGTCCGGTGCGTTTTTGGTTTTT
TGAAAGTGCGTCATCAGAGCGCTTTTGGTTTTCAAAAGCGCTCTGAAGTTCCTATACTTTCTAGCTAGAG
AATAGGAACTTCCCGAGCGGCCGCGTGTTACAAGCTTGACTCCAGCGTAACTGGACTGCAATCAACTCAC
TGGCTCACCTTCACGGGTGGGCCTTTCTTCGGTAGAAAATCAAAGGATCTTCTTGAGATCCTTTTTTTCT
GCGCGTAATCTGCTGCTTGCAAACAAAAAAACCACCGCTACCAGCGGTGGTTTGTTTGCCGGATCAAGAG
CTACCAACTCTTTTTCCGAGGTAACTGGCTTCAGCAGAGCGCAGATACCAAATACTGTTCTTCTAGTGTA
GCCGTAGTTAGGCCACCACTTCAAGAACTCTGTAGCACCGCCTACATACCTCGCTCTGCTAATCCTGTTA
CCAGTGGCTGCTGCCAGTGGCGATAAGTCGTGTCTTACCGGGTTGGACTCAAGACGATAGTTACCGGATA
AGGCGCAGCGGTCGGGCTGAACGGGGGGTTCGTGCACACAGCCCAGCTTGGAGCGAACGACCTACACCGA
ACTGAGATACCTACAGCGTGAGCTATGAGAAAGCGCCACGCTTCCCGAAGGGAGAAAGGCGGACAGGTAT
CCGGTAAGCGGCAGGGTCGGAACAGGAGAGCGCACGAGGGAGCTTCCAGGGGTAAACGCCTGGTATCTTT
ATAGTCCTGTCGGGTTTCGCCACCTCTGACTTGAGCATCGATTTTTGTGATGCTCGTCAGGGGGGCGGAG
CCTATGGAAAAACGCCAGCAACGCAGAAAGGCCCACCCGAAGGTGAGCCAGGTGATTACATTTGGGCCCT
CATCAGAGGTTTTCACCGTCATCACCGAAACGCGCGAGGCAGCTGCGGTAAAGCTCATCAGCGTGGTCGT
GAAGCGATTCACAGATGTCTGCCTGTTCATCCGCGTCCAGCTCGTTGAGTTTCTCCAGAAGCGTTAATGT
CTGGCTTCTGATAAAGCGGGCCATGTTAAGGGCGGTTTTTTCCTGTTTGGTCACTTACCAATGCTTAATC
AGTGAGGCACCTATCTCAGCGATCTGTCTATTTCGTTCATCCATAGTTGCCTGACTCCCCGTCGTGTAGA
TAACTACGATGCGGGAGGGCTTACCATCTGGCCCCAGTGCTGCAATGATACCGCGAGACCCACGCTCACC
GGCTCCAGATTTATCAGCAATAAACCAGCCAGCCGGGAGGGCCGAGCGCAGAAGTGATCCTGCAACTTTA
TCCGCCTCCATCCAGTCTATTAATTGTTGCCGGGAAGCTAGAGTAAGTAGTTCGCCAGTTAATAGTTTGC
GCAACGTTGTTGCCATTGCTACAGGCATCGTGGTGTCACGCTCGTCGTTTGGTATGGCTTCATTCAGCTC
CGGTTCCCAACGATCAAGGCGAGTTACATGATCCCCCATGTTGTGCAAAAAAGCGGTTAGCTCCTTCGGT
CCTCCGATCGTTGCCAGAAGTAAGTTGGCCGCAGTGTTATCACTCATGGTTATGGCAGCACTGCATAATT
CTCTTACTGTCATGCCATCCGTGAGATGCTTTTCTGTGACTGGTGAGTACTCAACCAAGTCATTCTGAGA
ATAGTGTATGCGGCGACCGAGTTGCTCTTGCCCGGCGTCAATACGGGATAATACCGCGCCACATAGCAGA
ACTTTAAAAGTGCTCATCATTGGAAAACGTTCTTCGGGGCGTAAACTCTCAAGGATCTTACCGCTGTTGA
GATCCAGTTCGATGTAACCCACTCGTGCACCCAACTGATCTTCAGCATCTTTTACTTTCACCAGCGTTTC
TGGGTGAGCAAAAACAGGAAGGCAAAATGCCGCAAAAAAGGGAATAAGGGCGACACGGAAATGTTGAATA
CTCATTTTAGCTTCCTTAGCTCCTGAAAATCTCGATAACTCAAAAAATACGCCCGGTAGTGATCTTATTT
CATTATGGTGAAAGTTGGAACCTCTTACGTGCCGATCAAGTCAAAAGCCTCCGGTCGGAGGCTTTTGACT
TTCTGCTATGGAGGTCAGGTATGATTTAAATGGTCAGTTAGA
